>Addgene plasmid #109010 | pLG1-puro-sgATL3-2 | addgene full sequence | sequence record 213378 | Addgene NGS Result
GTGATGCGGTTTTGGCAGTACATCAATGGGCGTGGATAGCGGTTTGACTCACGGGGATTTCCAAGTCTCC
ACCCCATTGACGTCAATGGGAGTTTGTTTTGGCACCAAAATCAACGGGACTTTCCAAAATGTCGTAACAA
CTCCGCCCCATTGACGCAAATGGGCGGTAGGCGTGTACGGTGGGAGGTCTATATAAGCAGCGCGTTTTGC
CTGTACTGGGTCTCTCTGGTTAGACCAGATCTGAGCCTGGGAGCTCTCTGGCTAACTAGGGAACCCACTG
CTTAAGCCTCAATAAAGCTTGCCTTGAGTGCTTCAAGTAGTGTGTGCCCGTCTGTTGTGTGACTCTGGTA
ACTAGAGATCCCTCAGACCCTTTTAGTCAGTGTGGAAAATCTCTAGCAGTGGCGCCCGAACAGGGACTTG
AAAGCGAAAGGGAAACCAGAGGAGCTCTCTCGACGCAGGACTCGGCTTGCTGAAGCGCGCACGGCAAGAG
GCGAGGGGCGGCGACTGGTGAGTACGCCAAAAATTTTGACTAGCGGAGGCTAGAAGGAGAGAGATGGGTG
CGAGAGCGTCAGTATTAAGCGGGGGAGAATTAGATCGCGATGGGAAAAAATTCGGTTAAGGCCAGGGGGA
AAGAAAAAATATAAATTAAAACATATAGTATGGGCAAGCAGGGAGCTAGAACGATTCGCAGTTAATCCTG
GCCTGTTAGAAACATCAGAAGGCTGTAGACAAATACTGGGACAGCTACAACCATCCCTTCAGACAGGATC
AGAAGAACTTAGATCATTATATAATACAGTAGCAACCCTCTATTGTGTGCATCAAAGGATAGAGATAAAA
GACACCAAGGAAGCTTTAGACAAGATAGAGGAAGAGCAAAACAAAAGTAAGACCACCGCACAGCAAGCGG
CCGGCCGCTGATCTTCAGACCTGGAGGAGGAGATATGAGGGACAATTGGAGAAGTGAATTATATAAATAT
AAAGTAGTAAAAATTGAACCATTAGGAGTAGCACCCACCAAGGCAAAGAGAAGAGTGGTGCAGAGAGAAA
AAAGAGCAGTGGGAATAGGAGCTTTGTTCCTTGGGTTCTTGGGAGCAGCAGGAAGCACTATGGGCGCAGC
GTCAATGACGCTGACGGTACAGGCCAGACAATTATTGTCTGGTATAGTGCAGCAGCAGAACAATTTGCTG
AGGGCTATTGAGGCGCAACAGCATCTGTTGCAACTCACAGTCTGGGGCATCAAGCAGCTCCAGGCAAGAA
TCCTGGCTGTGGAAAGATACCTAAAGGATCAACAGCTCCTGGGGATTTGGGGTTGCTCTGGAAAACTCAT
TTGCACCACTGCTGTGCCTTGGAATGCTAGTTGGAGTAATAAATCTCTGGAACAGATTTGGAATCACACG
ACCTGGATGGAGTGGGACAGAGAAATTAACAATTACACAAGCTTAATACACTCCTTAATTGAAGAATCGC
AAAACCAGCAAGAAAAGAATGAACAAGAATTATTGGAATTAGATAAATGGGCAAGTTTGTGGAATTGGTT
TAACATAACAAATTGGCTGTGGTATATAAAATTATTCATAATGATAGTAGGAGGCTTGGTAGGTTTAAGA
ATAGTTTTTGCTGTACTTTCTATAGTGAATAGAGTTAGGCAGGGATATTCACCATTATCGTTTCAGACCC
ACCTCCCAACCCCGAGGGGACCCGACAGGCCCGAAGGAATAGAAGAAGAAGGTGGAGAGAGAGACAGAGA
CAGATCCATTCGATTAGTGAACGGATCGGCACTGCGTGCGCCAATTCTGCAGACAAATGGCAGTATTCAT
CCACAATTTTAAAAGAAAAGGGGGGATTGGGGGGTACAGTGCAGGGGAAAGAATAGTAGACATAATAGCA
ACAGACATACAAACTAAAGAATTACAAAAACAAATTACAAAAATTCAAAATTTTCGGGTTTATTACAGGG
ACAGCAGAGATCCAGTTTGGTTAGTACCGGGCCCGCCCTGCAGGTCTAGAGATCCGACGCGCCATCTCTA
GGCCCGCGCCGGCCCCCTCGCACGGACTTGTGGGAGAAGCTCGGCTACTCCCCTGCCCCGGTTAATTTGC
ATATAATATTTCCTAGTAACTATAGAGGCTTAATGTGCGATAAAAGACAGATAATCTGTTCTTTTTAATA
CTAGCTACATTTTACATGATAGGCTTGGATTTCTATAACTTCGTATAGCATACATTATACGAAGTTATAA
ACAGCACAAAAGGAAACTCACCCTAACTGTAAAGTAATTGTGTGTTTTGAGACTATAAGTATCCCTTGGA
GAACCACCTTGTTGGAGCAGGGGTGCAGAGGAGAGTTTAAGAGCTAAGCTGGAAACAGCATAGCAAGTTT
AAATAAGGCTAGTCCGTTATCAACTTGAAAAAGTGGCACCGAGTCGGTGCTTTTTTTCTCGAGTACTAGG
ATCCATTAGGCGGCCGCCCTGCAGGGTGGATAACCGTATTACCGCCATGCATGTGCCCGTCAGTGGGCAG
AGCGCACATCGCCCACAGTCCCCGAGAAGTTGGGGGGAGGGGTCGGCAATTGAACCGGTGCCTAGAGAAG
GTGGCGCGGGGTAAACTGGGAAAGTGATGTCGTGTACTGGCTCCGCCTTTTTCCCGAGGGTGGGGGAGAA
CCGTATATAAGTGCAGTAGTCGCCGTGAACGTTCTTTTTCGCAACGGGTTTGCCGCCAGAACACAGGTAA
GTGCCGTGTGTGGTTCCCGCGGGCCTGGCCTCTTTACGGGTTATGGCCCTTGCGTGCCTTGAATTACTTC
CACCTGGCTGCAGTACGTGATTCTTGATCCCGAGCTTCGGGTTGGAAGTGGGTGGGAGAGTTCGAGGCCT
TGCGCTTAAGGAGCCCCTTCGCCTCGTGCTTGAGTTGAGGCCTGGCCTGGGCGCTGGGGCCGCCGCGTGC
GAATCTGGTGGCACCTTCGCGCCTGTCTCGCTGCTTTCGATAAGTCTCTAGCCATTTAAAATTTTTGATG
ACCTGCTGCGACGCTTTTTTTCTGGCAAGATAGTCTTGTAAATGCGGGCCAAGATCTGCACACTGGTATT
TCGGTTTTTGGGGCCGCGGGCGGCGACGGGGCCCGTGCGTCCCAGCGCACATGTTCGGCGAGGCGGGGCC
TGCGAGCGCGGCCACCGAGAATCGGACGGGGGTAGTCTCAAGCTGGCCGGCCTGCTCTGGTGCCTGGCCT
CGCGCCGCCGTGTATCGCCCCGCCCTGGGCGGCAAGGCTGGCCCGGTCGGCACCAGTTGCGTGAGCGGAA
AGATGGCCGCTTCCCGGCCCTGCTGCAGGGAGCTCAAAATGGAGGACGCGGCGCTCGGGAGAGCGGGCGG
GTGAGTCACCCACACAAAGGAAAAGGGCCTTTCCGTCCTCAGCCGTCGCTTCATGTGACTCCACGGAGTA
CCGGGCGCCGTCCAGGCACCTCGATTAGTTCTCGCGCTTTTGGAGTACGTCGTCTTTAGGTTGGGGGGAG
GGGTTTTATGCGATGGAGTTTCCCCACACTGAGTGGGTGGAGACTGAAGTTAGGCCAGCTTGGCACTTGA
TGTAATTCTCCTTGGAATTTGCCCTTTTTGAGTTTGGATCTTGGTTCATTCTCAAGCCTCAGACAGTGGT
TCAAAGTTTTTTTCTTCCATTTCAGGTGTCGTGAGCTAGCCCACCATGACCGAGTACAAGCCCACGGTGC
GCCTCGCCACCCGCGACGACGTCCCCCGGGCCGTACGCACCCTCGCCGCCGCGTTCGCCGACTACCCCGC
CACGCGCCACACCGTCGACCCGGACCGCCACATCGAGCGGGTCACCGAGCTGCAAGAACTCTTCCTCACG
CGCGTCGGGCTCGACATCGGCAAGGTGTGGGTCGCGGACGACGGCGCCGCGGTGGCGGTCTGGACCACGC
CGGAGAGCGTCGAAGCGGGGGCGGTGTTCGCCGAGATCGGCCCGCGCATGGCCGAGTTGAGCGGTTCCCG
GCTGGCCGCGCAGCAACAGATGGAAGGCCTCCTGGCGCCGCACCGGCCCAAGGAGCCCGCGTGGTTCCTG
GCCACCGTCGGCGTCTCGCCCGACCACCAGGGCAAGGGTCTGGGCAGCGCCGTCGTGCTCCCCGGAGTGG
AGGCGGCCGAGCGCGCCGGGGTGCCCGCCTTCCTGGAGACCTCCGCGCCCCGCAACCTCCCCTTCTACGA
GCGGCTCGGCTTCACCGTCACCGCCGACGTCGAGGTGCCCGAAGGACCGCGCACCTGGTGCATGACCCGC
AAGCCCGGTGCCGGATCGGGAGAGGGCAGAGGAAGTCTGCTAACATGCGGTGACGTCGAGGAGAATCCTG
GCCCACCGGTCGCCACCAGCGAGCTGATTAAGGAGAACATGCACATGAAGCTGTACATGGAGGGCACCGT
GGACAACCATCACTTCAAGTGCACATCCGAGGGCGAAGGCAAGCCCTACGAGGGCACCCAGACCATGAGA
ATCAAGGTGGTCGAGGGCGGCCCTCTCCCCTTCGCCTTCGACATCCTGGCTACTAGCTTCCTCTACGGCA
GCAAGACCTTCATCAACCACACCCAGGGCATCCCCGACTTCTTCAAGCAGTCCTTCCCTGAGGGCTTCAC
ATGGGAGAGAGTCACCACATACGAAGACGGGGGCGTGCTGACCGCTACCCAGGACACCAGCCTCCAGGAC
GGCTGCCTCATCTACAACGTCAAGATCAGAGGGGTGAACTTCACATCCAACGGCCCTGTGATGCAGAAGA
AAACACTCGGCTGGGAGGCCTTCACCGAGACGCTGTACCCCGCTGACGGCGGCCTGGAAGGCAGAAACGA
CATGGCCCTGAAGCTCGTGGGCGGGAGCCATCTGATCGCAAACATCAAGACCACATATAGATCCAAGAAA
CCCGCTAAGAACCTCAAGATGCCTGGCGTCTACTATGTGGACTACAGACTGGAAAGAATCAAGGAGGCCA
ACAACGAGACCTACGTCGAGCAGCACGAGGTGGCAGTGGCCAGATACTGCGACCTCCCTAGCAAACTGGG
GCACAAGCTTAATTAAGAATTCGTCGAGGGACCTAATAACTTCGTATAGCATACATTATACGAAGTTATA
CATGTTTAAGGGTTCCGGTTCCACTAGGTACAATTCGATATCAAGCTTATCGATAATCAACCTCTGGATT
ACAAAATTTGTGAAAGATTGACTGGTATTCTTAACTATGTTGCTCCTTTTACGCTATGTGGATACGCTGC
TTTAATGCCTTTGTATCATGCTATTGCTTCCCGTATGGCTTTCATTTTCTCCTCCTTGTATAAATCCTGG
TTGCTGTCTCTTTATGAGGAGTTGTGGCCCGTTGTCAGGCAACGTGGCGTGGTGTGCACTGTGTTTGCTG
ACGCAACCCCCACTGGTTGGGGCATTGCCACCACCTGTCAGCTCCTTTCCGGGACTTTCGCTTTCCCCCT
CCCTATTGCCACGGCGGAACTCATCGCCGCCTGCCTTGCCCGCTGCTGGACAGGGGCTCGGCTGTTGGGC
ACTGACAATTCCGTGGTGTTGTCGGGGAAATCATCGTCCTTTCCTTGGCTGCTCGCCTGTGTTGCCACCT
GGATTCTGCGCGGGACGTCCTTCTGCTACGTCCCTTCGGCCCTCAATCCAGCGGACCTTCCTTCCCGCGG
CCTGCTGCCGGCTCTGCGGCCTCTTCCGCGTCTTCGCCTTCGCCCTCAGACGAGTCGGATCTCCCTTTGG
GCCGCCTCCCCGCATCGATACCGTCGACCTCGATCGAGACCTAGAAAAACATGGAGCAATCACAAGTAGC
AATACAGCAGCTACCAATGCTGATTGTGCCTGGCTAGAAGCACAAGAGGAGGAGGAGGTGGGTTTTCCAG
TCACACCTCAGGTACCTTTAAGACCAATGACTTACAAGGCAGCTGTAGATCTTAGCCACTTTTTAAAAGA
AAAGGGGGGACTGGAAGGGCTAATTCACTCCCAACGAAGACAAGATATCCTTGATCTGTGGATCTACCAC
ACACAAGGCTACTTCCCTGATTGGCAGAACTACACACCAGGGCCAGGGATCAGATATCCACTGACCTTTG
GATGGTGCTACAAGCTAGTACCAGTTGAGCAAGAGAAGGTAGAAGAAGCCAATGAAGGAGAGAACACCCG
CTTGTTACACCCTGTGAGCCTGCATGGGATGGATGACCCGGAGAGAGAAGTATTAGAGTGGAGGTTTGAC
AGCCGCCTAGCATTTCATCACATGGCCCGAGAGCTGCATCCGGACTGTACTGGGTCTCTCTGGTTAGACC
AGATCTGAGCCTGGGAGCTCTCTGGCTAACTAGGGAACCCACTGCTTAAGCCTCAATAAAGCTTGCCTTG
AGTGCTTCAAGTAGTGTGTGCCCGTCTGTTGTGTGACTCTGGTAACTAGAGATCCCTCAGACCCTTTTAG
TCAGTGTGGAAAATCTCTAGCAGCATGTGAGCAAAAGGCCAGCAAAAGGCCAGGAACCGTAAAAAGGCCG
CGTTGCTGGCGTTTTTCCATAGGCTCCGCCCCCCTGACGAGCATCACAAAAATCGACGCTCAAGTCAGAG
GTGGCGAAACCCGACAGGACTATAAAGATACCAGGCGTTTCCCCCTGGAAGCTCCCTCGTGCGCTCTCCT
GTTCCGACCCTGCCGCTTACCGGATACCTGTCCGCCTTTCTCCCTTCGGGAAGCGTGGCGCTTTCTCATA
GCTCACGCTGTAGGTATCTCAGTTCGGTGTAGGTCGTTCGCTCCAAGCTGGGCTGTGTGCACGAACCCCC
CGTTCAGCCCGACCGCTGCGCCTTATCCGGTAACTATCGTCTTGAGTCCAACCCGGTAAGACACGACTTA
TCGCCACTGGCAGCAGCCACTGGTAACAGGATTAGCAGAGCGAGGTATGTAGGCGGTGCTACAGAGTTCT
TGAAGTGGTGGCCTAACTACGGCTACACTAGAAGAACAGTATTTGGTATCTGCGCTCTGCTGAAGCCAGT
TACCTTCGGAAAAAGAGTTGGTAGCTCTTGATCCGGCAAACAAACCACCGCTGGTAGCGGTGGTTTTTTT
GTTTGCAAGCAGCAGATTACGCGCAGAAAAAAAGGATCTCAAGAAGATCCTTTGATCTTTTCTACGGGGT
CTGACGCTCAGTGGAACGAAAACTCACGTTAAGGGATTTTGGTCATGAGATTATCAAAAAGGATCTTCAC
CTAGATCCTTTTAAATTAAAAATGAAGTTTTAAATCAATCTAAAGTATATATGAGTAAACTTGGTCTGAC
AGTTACCAATGCTTAATCAGTGAGGCACCTATCTCAGCGATCTGTCTATTTCGTTCATCCATAGTTGCCT
GACTCCCCGTCGTGTAGATAACTACGATACGGGAGGGCTTACCATCTGGCCCCAGTGCTGCAATGATACC
GCGAGACCCACGCTCACCGGCTCCAGATTTATCAGCAATAAACCAGCCAGCCGGAAGGGCCGAGCGCAGA
AGTGGTCCTGCAACTTTATCCGCCTCCATCCAGTCTATTAATTGTTGCCGGGAAGCTAGAGTAAGTAGTT
CGCCAGTTAATAGTTTGCGCAACGTTGTTGCCATTGCTACAGGCATCGTGGTGTCACGCTCGTCGTTTGG
TATGGCTTCATTCAGCTCCGGTTCCCAACGATCAAGGCGAGTTACATGATCCCCCATGTTGTGCAAAAAA
GCGGTTAGCTCCTTCGGTCCTCCGATCGTTGTCAGAAGTAAGTTGGCCGCAGTGTTATCACTCATGGTTA
TGGCAGCACTGCATAATTCTCTTACTGTCATGCCATCCGTAAGATGCTTTTCTGTGACTGGTGAGTACTC
AACCAAGTCATTCTGAGAATAGTGTATGCGGCGACCGAGTTGCTCTTGCCCGGCGTCAATACGGGATAAT
ACCGCGCCACATAGCAGAACTTTAAAAGTGCTCATCATTGGAAAACGTTCTTCGGGGCGAAAACTCTCAA
GGATCTTACCGCTGTTGAGATCCAGTTCGATGTAACCCACTCGTGCACCCAACTGATCTTCAGCATCTTT
TACTTTCACCAGCGTTTCTGGGTGAGCAAAAACAGGAAGGCAAAATGCCGCAAAAAAGGGAATAAGGGCG
ACACGGAAATGTTGAATACTCATACTCTTCCTTTTTCAATATTATTGAAGCATTTATCAGGGTTATTGTC
TCATGAGCGGATACATATTTGAATGTATTTAGAAAAATAAACAAATAGGGGTTCCGCGCACATTTCCCCG
AAAAGTGCCACCTGACGTCGACGGATCGGGAGATCTCCCGATCCCCTATGGTGCACTCTCAGTACAATCT
GCTCTGATGCCGCATAGTTAAGCCAGTATCTGCTCCCTGCTTGTGTGTTGGAGGTCGCTGAGTAGTGCGC
GAGCAAAATTTAAGCTACAACAAGGCAAGGCTTGACCGACAATTGCATGAAGAATCTGCTTAGGGTTAGG
CGTTTTGCGCTGCTTCGCGATGTACGGGCCAGATATACGCGTTGACATTGATTATTGACTAGTTATTAAT
AGTAATCAATTACGGGGTCATTAGTTCATAGCCCATATATGGAGTTCCGCGTTACATAACTTACGGTAAA
TGGCCCGCCTGGCTGACCGCCCAACGACCCCCGCCCATTGACGTCAATAATGACGTATGTTCCCATAGTA
ACGCCAATAGGGACTTTCCATTGACGTCAATGGGTGGAGTATTTACGGTAAACTGCCCACTTGGCAGTAC
ATCAAGTGTATCATATGCCAAGTACGCCCCCTATTGACGTCAATGACGGTAAATGGCCCGCCTGGCATTA
TGCCCAGTACATGACCTTATGGGACTTTCCTACTTGGCAGTACATCTACGTATTAGTCATCGCTATTACC
ATG
Features (pLannotate 1.2.2; 23 found; start..end, strand, type, name):
      1..200     +  promoter       CMV promoter: human cytomegalovirus (CMV) immediate early promoter
    218..398     +  LTR            5' LTR (truncated): truncated 5' long terminal repeat (LTR) from HIV-1
    445..570     +  misc_feature   HIV-1 Ψ: packaging signal of human immunodeficiency virus type 1
    554..892     +  CDS            HIV-1 gag (fragment): gag protein from human immunodeficiency virus 1; gag
   1067..1300    +  misc_feature   RRE: The Rev response element (RRE) of HIV-1 allows for Rev-dependent mRNA export from the nucleus to the cytoplasm.
   1677..1777    +  CDS            Rev (fragment): human immunodeficiency virus 1 (HIV-1) Rev protein; rev; enhances nuclear export of unspliced and incompletely spliced viral mRNAs
   1827..1944    +  misc_feature   cPPT/CTS: central polypurine tract and central termination sequence of HIV-1
   2205..2238    +  protein_bind   loxP: Cre-mediated recombination occurs in the 8-bp core sequence (GCATACAT). Cre recombinase
   2363..2430    +  misc_RNA       tracrRNA (fragment): trans-activating CRISPR RNA for the Streptococcus pyogenes CRISPR/Cas9 system
   2503..3674    +  promoter       EF-1α promoter: strong constitutive promoter for human elongation factor EF-1α
   3686..4282    +  CDS            PuroR: puromycin N-acetyltransferase; pac from Streptomyces alboniger; confers resistance to puromycin
   4358..5056    +  CDS            TagBFP: monomeric blue fluorescent protein mammalian codon-optimized
   5076..5109    +  protein_bind   loxP: Cre-mediated recombination occurs in the 8-bp core sequence (GCATACAT). Cre recombinase
   5142..5165    +  misc_feature   MCS (fragment): pBluescript multiple cloning site
   5165..5753    +  misc_feature   WPRE: woodchuck hepatitis virus posttranscriptional regulatory element
   5754..5773    +  misc_feature   MCS (fragment): pBluescript multiple cloning site
   5775..6275    +  CDS            nef (fragment): NEF_HV1LA - Experimental evidence at protein level: Swiss-Prot protein existence level 1. Extracellular Nef protein targets CD4(+) T-lymphocytes for apoptosis by interacting with CXCR4 surface receptors. From Human immunodeficiency virus type 1 group M subtype B (isolate Lai) (HIV-1).
   6282..6462    +  LTR            5' LTR (truncated): truncated 5' long terminal repeat (LTR) from HIV-1
   6524..7112    -  rep_origin     ori: high-copy-number ColE1/pMB1/pBR322/pUC origin of replication
   7283..8143    -  CDS            AmpR: β-lactamase; bla; confers resistance to ampicillin, carbenicillin, and related antibiotics
   8144..8248    -  promoter       AmpR promoter: bla
   8307..8359    -  misc_feature   bom (fragment): basis of mobility region from pBR322
   8514..8893    +  enhancer       CMV enhancer: human cytomegalovirus immediate early enhancer
