[The description below was written by a language model from this plasmid's Addgene catalogue record and pLannotate feature annotations shown in this document.]
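Description:
pLG1-puro-sgATL3-2 is a lentiviral single-guide RNA expression plasmid built on the pCRISPRia-v2 backbone, designed for CRISPRi knockdown of the human atlastin gene ATL3. It carries no Cas9 of its own and is meant to be used in cells that express a dCas9-KRAB repressor from a separate construct. In bacteria it is maintained through a high-copy ColE1/pUC-type origin and selected with ampicillin via the β-lactamase gene.

The viral portion has a typical HIV-1-derived transfer vector layout. A CMV enhancer/promoter drives a truncated 5' LTR, followed by the Ψ packaging signal with an adjoining gag fragment, the Rev response element for Rev-dependent nuclear export of the genomic RNA, and the cPPT/CTS. A WPRE near the 3' end enhances transcript expression, and a second truncated LTR closes the provirus.

According to the catalogue entry, the second of the ATL3-targeting guides was cloned between BstXI and BlpI sites under a mouse U6 promoter. The feature table does not annotate this promoter or the spacer, but it does detect the downstream S. pyogenes tracrRNA-derived scaffold. A separate EF-1α promoter drives puromycin N-acetyltransferase followed by TagBFP, allowing drug selection and fluorescence tracking of transduced cells; the linker joining the two coding sequences is not annotated. Two loxP sites flank the region containing the guide scaffold and the marker cassette, which would in principle permit its excision by Cre.

The associated publication concerns atlastin-mediated remodelling of the endoplasmic reticulum during selective autophagy, so the construct was evidently used to deplete ATL3 in that context.
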