Addgene plasmid #109010: pLG1-puro-sgATL3-2
Purpose: CRISPRi knockdown of targeted gene (to be used with Addgene #102244 or other dCas9-KRAB constructs)
Depositing lab: Jacob Corn. Depositing organization: University of California, Berkeley. Publication: Atlastins remodel the endoplasmic reticulum for selective autophagy. Liang JR, Lingeman E, Ahmed S, Corn JE. J Cell Biol. 2018 Aug 24. pii: jcb.201804185. doi: 10.1083/jcb.201804185. PubMed 30143524.
Backbone
  Vector backbone: pCRISPRia-v2
  Backbone manufacturer: Jonathan Weissman, Addgene #84840
  Backbone size w/o insert (bp): 8200
  Vector type: Mammalian Expression, Lentiviral
  Selectable markers: Puromycin ; BFP
Growth in bacteria
  Bacterial resistance: Ampicillin, 100 μg/mL
  Growth temperature: 37°C
  Growth strain: NEB Stable
  Copy number: High Copy
Gene/Insert
  Gene/Insert name: ATL3-sgRNA #2
  gRNA/shRNA sequence: GAGCAGGGGTGCAGAGGAGA
  Species: H. sapiens (human)
  Entrez Gene: ATL3 (a.k.a. HSN1F)
  Promoter: mU6 promoter
  Cloning method: Restriction Enzyme; 5′ cloning site BstX1 (not destroyed); 3′ cloning site BlpI (not destroyed)
  Sequencing primers: 5′ gcgccaattctgcagacaaa; 3′ CCTTCTCTAGGCACCGGTTC
Terms and licenses: Academic/Nonprofit Terms; Industry Terms: Not Available to Industry
How to cite: pLG1-puro-sgATL3-2 was a gift from Jacob Corn (Addgene plasmid # 109010 ; http://n2t.net/addgene:109010 ; RRID:Addgene_109010)
